Addgene plasmid #200998: pTn7-SCOUT24
Purpose: (Empty Backbone) pLv2-pUC18R6KT-miniTn7-aad9, SpR, StR, ApR
Depositing lab: Philip Poole. Depositing organization: University of Oxford. Publication: Stable, fluorescent markers for tracking synthetic communities and assembly dynamics. Jorrin B, Haskett TL, Knights HE, Martyn A, Underwood TJ, Dolliver J, Ledermann R, Poole PS. Microbiome. 2024 May 7;12(1):81. doi: 10.1186/s40168-024-01792-2. PubMed 38715147.
Backbone
  Vector backbone: pTn7-SCOUT20
  Backbone manufacturer: Philip Poole lab
  Backbone size (bp): 5556
  Modifications to backbone: Clone by Golden Gate a tetracyclin resistant cassette (tetAR) in the Esp3I site between FRT sequences within the mini-Tn7 transposon
  Vector type: Bacterial Expression
  Selectable markers: Streptomycin
Growth in bacteria
  Bacterial resistance: Ampicillin and Spectinomycin, 100 & 50 μg/mL
  Growth temperature: 37°C
  Growth strain: EC100D pir-116
  Copy number: High Copy
Gene/Insert
  Cloning method: Restriction Enzyme
Terms and licenses: Academic/Nonprofit Terms; Industry Terms: Not Available to Industry
Depositor comments: Ec100D pir-116 genotype: F- mcrA Δ(mrr-hsdRMS-mcrBC) ϕ80dlacZΔM15 ΔlacX74 recA1 endA1 araD139 Δ(ara, leu)7697 galU galK λ- rpsL nupG pir-116(DHRF) Maintains plasmids at ~250 copies per cell. This strain is naturally resistant to streptomycin
How to cite: pTn7-SCOUT24 was a gift from Philip Poole (Addgene plasmid # 200998 ; http://n2t.net/addgene:200998 ; RRID:Addgene_200998)
