[The description below was written by a language model from this plasmid's Addgene catalogue record and pLannotate feature annotations shown in this document.]
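Description:
pTn7-SCOUT24 is an empty-backbone mini-Tn7 delivery plasmid of the pUC18R6KT type, derived from pTn7-SCOUT20 and listed at 5,556 bp. It is intended for placing stable markers into bacterial chromosomes. Replication depends on the R6K γ origin, which requires the pi initiator protein. The plasmid is therefore propagated at high copy in a pir-116 E. coli strain and should act as a suicide vector in hosts lacking pir. Only a fragment of the pUC/ColE1 origin is annotated. An incP oriT allows conjugative transfer into recipient bacteria. The backbone outside the transposon carries AmpR (β-lactamase) under its own promoter.

Between the Tn7R and Tn7L ends, which define the segment mobilised by the Tn7 transposition machinery, the feature table shows two modules. The first is the aad9 (spc) spectinomycin resistance gene from Enterococcus faecalis, driven by a cat promoter fragment. It is flanked by FRT sites, so FLP recombinase can excise the marker after integration. The second lies downstream, where a J23119-type constitutive promoter fragment precedes a coding sequence matched to AQ14, an Actinia equina-derived protein. It may serve as a visual cloning placeholder in this Golden Gate-style "empty" vector, but the record does not say so. Lambda t0 and rrnB T1 terminators insulate the cassettes from surrounding transcription.

The catalogue's modification field describes a tetAR tetracycline cassette cloned at the Esp3I site between the FRT sequences. However, the purpose line, the listed resistances and the sequenced features all indicate aad9, so the tetracycline description appears inconsistent with this record. The associated work concerns stable fluorescent markers for tracking synthetic microbial communities.
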