Features (pLannotate 1.2.2; 21 found; start..end, strand, type, name):
      1..109     +  oriT           oriT: incP origin of transfer
    141..516     +  rep_origin     R6K γ ori: γ replication origin from E. coli plasmid R6K; requires the R6K initiator protein pi for replication
    522..754     -  rep_origin     ori (fragment): high-copy-number ColE1/pMB1/pBR322/pUC origin of replication
    925..1785    -  CDS            AmpR: β-lactamase; bla; confers resistance to ampicillin, carbenicillin, and related antibiotics
   1786..1890    -  promoter       AmpR promoter: bla
   2076..2175    +  misc_feature   bom (fragment): basis of mobility region from pBR322
   2181..2249    -  CDS            lacZα (fragment): LacZα fragment of β-galactosidase; lacZ fragment
   2321..2519    -  mobile_element Tn7R (fragment): mini-Tn7 element (right end of the Tn7 transposon) Tn7
   2523..2547    -  misc_feature   MCS (fragment): pBluescript multiple cloning site
   2568..2662    +  terminator     lambda t0 terminator: transcription terminator from phage lambda
   2672..2701    +  CDS            CmR (fragment): chloramphenicol acetyltransferase confers resistance to chloramphenicol
   2765..2851    +  terminator     rrnB T1 terminator: Escherichia coli rrnB; transcription terminator T1 from the E. coli rrnB gene
   2911..2944    +  protein_bind   FRT (minimal): supports FLP-mediated excision but not integration (Turan and Bode, 2011) FLP recombinase from the Saccharomyces cerevisiae 2μ plasmid
   3066..3830    -  CDS            spc: S9AD_ENTFL - Also known as aad9 From Enterococcus faecalis (Streptococcus faecalis).
   3831..3905    -  promoter       cat promoter (fragment): promoter of the E. coli cat gene encoding chloramphenicol acetyltransferase
   3946..3993    +  protein_bind   FRT: FLP-mediated recombination occurs in the 8-bp core sequence TCTAGAAA (Turan and Bode, 2011). FLP recombinase from the Saccharomyces cerevisiae 2μ plasmid
   4087..4108    +  promoter       J23119(SpeI) promoter (fragment): bacterial promoter (Registry of Standard Biological Parts BBa J23119) modified to end with an SpeI site
   4163..4822    +  CDS            AQ14: AQ14 is a basic (constitutively fluorescent) red fluorescent protein published in 2005, derived from Actinia equina.
   4953..5047    +  terminator     lambda t0 terminator: transcription terminator from phage lambda
   5088..5253    -  mobile_element Tn7L: mini-Tn7 element (left end of the Tn7 transposon) Tn7
   5286..5340    -  CDS            lacI (fragment): lac repressor; lacI; The lac repressor binds to the lac operator to inhibit transcription in E. coli. This inhibition can be relieved by adding lactose or isopropyl-β-D-thiogalactopyranoside (IPTG).
>Addgene plasmid #200998 | pTn7-SCOUT24 | addgene full sequence | sequence record 395026 | Addgene NGS Result
GGGCAGGATAGGTGAAGTAGGCCCACCCGCGAGCGGGTGTTCCTTCTTCACTGTCCCTTATTCGCACCTG
GCGGTGCTCAACGGGAATCCTGCTCTGCGAGGCTGGCCGATAAGCTCTGATAACGCAGGAAAGAACATGG
GCAGTTCAACCTGTTGATAGTACGTACTAAGCTCTCATGTTTCACGTACTAAGCTCTCAAGTTTAACGTA
CTAAGCTCTCATGTTTAACGAACTAAACCCTCATGGCTAACGTACTAAGCTCTCATGGCTAACGTACTAA
GCTCTCATGTTTCACGTACTAAGCTCTCATGTTTGAACAATAAAATTAATATAAATCAGCAACTTAAATA
GCCTCTAAGGTTTTAAGTTTTATAAGAAAAAAAAGAATATATAAGGCTTTTAAAGCTTTTAAGGTTTAAC
GGTTGTGGACAACAAGCCAGGGATGTAACGCACTGAGAAGCCCTTAGAGCCTCTCAAAGCAATTTTGAGT
GACACAGGAACACTTAACGGCTGACAACCGGCTGGTAACAGGATTAGCAGAGCGAGGTATGTAGGCGGTG
CTACAGAGTTCTTGAAGTGGTGGCCTAACTACGGCTACACTAGAAGAACAGTATTTGGTATCTGCGCTCT
GCTGAAGCCAGTTACCTTCGGAAAAAGAGTTGGTAGCTCTTGATCCGGCAAACAAACCACCGCTGGTAGC
GGTGGTTTTTTTGTTTGCAAGCAGCAGATTACGCGCAGAAAAAAAGGATCTCAAGAAGATCCTTTGATCT
TTTCTACGGGGTCTGACGCTCAGTGGAACGAAAACTCACGTTAAGGGATTTTGGTCATGAGATTATCAAA
AAGGATCTTCACCTAGATCCTTTTAAATTAAAAATGAAGTTTTAAATCAATCTAAAGTATATATGAGTAA
ACTTGGTCTGACAGTTACCAATGCTTAATCAGTGAGGCACCTATCTCAGCGATCTGTCTATTTCGTTCAT
CCATAGTTGCCTGACTCCCCGTCGTGTAGATAACTACGATACGGGAGGGCTTACCATCTGGCCCCAGTGC
TGCAATGATACCGCGGGACCCACGCTCACCGGCTCCAGATTTATCAGCAATAAACCAGCCAGCCGGAAGG
GCCGAGCGCAGAAGTGGTCCTGCAACTTTATCCGCCTCCATCCAGTCTATTAATTGTTGCCGGGAAGCTA
GAGTAAGTAGTTCGCCAGTTAATAGTTTGCGCAACGTTGTTGCCATTGCTACAGGCATCGTGGTGTCACG
CTCGTCGTTTGGTATGGCTTCATTCAGCTCCGGTTCCCAACGATCAAGGCGAGTTACATGATCCCCCATG
TTGTGCAAAAAAGCGGTTAGCTCCTTCGGTCCTCCGATCGTTGTCAGAAGTAAGTTGGCCGCAGTGTTAT
CACTCATGGTTATGGCAGCACTGCATAATTCTCTTACTGTCATGCCATCCGTAAGATGCTTTTCTGTGAC
TGGTGAGTACTCAACCAAGTCATTCTGAGAATAGTGTATGCGGCGACCGAGTTGCTCTTGCCCGGCGTCA
ATACGGGATAATACCGCGCCACATAGCAGAACTTTAAAAGTGCTCATCATTGGAAAACGTTCTTCGGGGC
GAAAACTCTCAAGGATCTTACCGCTGTTGAGATCCAGTTCGATGTAACCCACTCGTGCACCCAACTGATC
TTCAGCATCTTTTACTTTCACCAGCGTTTCTGGGTGAGCAAAAACAGGAAGGCAAAATGCCGCAAAAAAG
GGAATAAGGGCGACACGGAAATGTTGAATACTCATACTCTTCCTTTTTCAATATTATTGAAGCATTTATC
AGGGTTATTGTCTCATGAGCGGATACATATTTGAATGTATTTAGAAAAATAAACAAATAGGGGTTCCGCG
TACATTTCCCCGAAAAGTGCCACCTGACGTCTAAGAAACCATTATTATCATGACATTAACCTATAAAAAT
AGGCGTATCACGAGGCCCTTTCGTCTAAGCAGACGGTCACAGCTTGTCTGTAAGCGGATGCCGGGAGCAG
ACAAGCCCGTCAGGGCGCGTCAGCGGGTGTTGGCGGGTGTCGGGGCTGGCTTAACTATGCGGCATCAGAG
CAGATTGTACTGAGAGTGCACCATATGCGGTGTGAAATACCGCACAGATGCGTAAGGAGAAAATACCGCA
TCAGGCGCCATTCGCCATTCAGGCTGCGCAACTGTTGGGAAGGGCGATCGGTGCGGGCCTCTTCGCTATT
ACGCCAGCTAGAGGACCAGCCGCGTAACCTGGCAAAATCGGTTACGGTTGAGTAATAAATGGATGCCCTG
CGTAAGCAGGTGTGGGCGGACAATAAAGTCTTAAACTGAACAAAATAGATCTAAACTATGACAATAAAGT
CTTAAACTAGACAGAATAGTTGTAAACTGAAATCAGTCCAGTTATGCTGTGAAAAAGCATACTGGACTTT
TGTTATGGCTAAAGCAAACTCTTCATTTTCTGAAGTGCAAATTGCCCGTCGTATTAAAGAGGGGCGTGGG
GTTCGAGGTCGACGGTATCGATAAGCTAGCTTAATTAGCTGAGCTTGGACTCCTGTTGATAGATCCAGTA
ATGACCTCAGAACTCCATCTGGATTTGTTCAGAACGCTCGGTTGCCGCCGGGCGTTTTTTATTGGTGAGA
ATCCAAGCTAGACTGCGATGAGTGGCAGGGCGGGGCGTAATTTTTTTAAGGCAGTTATTGGTGCCCTTAA
ACGCCTGGGGTAATGACTCTCTAGCTTGAGGCATCAAATAAAACGAAAGGCTCAGTCGAAAGACTGGGCC
TTTCGTTTTATCTGTTGTTTGTCGGTGAACGCTCTCCTGAGTAGGACAAATCCGCCGCTAGGAGCTTGCG
GCCCGGACGATCGAATTGGGGATCTTGAAGTACCTATTCCGAAGTTCCTATTCTCTAGAAAGTATAGGAA
CTTCAGAGCGCTTTTGAAGCTGATGTGCTTAAAAACTTACTCTTAGTCAAAATCGGCTCCGTCGGAATTC
ATAATAAAACAAAAAAATTGAAAAAAGTGTTTCCACCATTTTTTCAATTTTTTTACAGTTTTTTCAGGCG
ATTATTCAGATAATTAATGGTCAGATTCACATTTTCATTGGTCCATTCAATATTTTCGCCCAGATAGCTG
CGCACGGCCAGCAGAATGCGTTCGCGGTGTTCCAGCGGGCTGCTTTCGGCCACGGCATTGCCGGCAATAT
CTTTCGGAATAATTTTGCCGGTATCCATGGTCAGAATCATGCGGCACAGGGTCAGAATGCTATTGGTTTC
ATCATCCTGATAATTATCAATCAGTTCTTCGCTGCTATCCATAATGGCGCGGCGCACATCGCTAAACGGA
ATATCCGGCAGCAGTTCTTCCAGATCATAATTGCCATAAATGCGTTTATTTTTGCGTTTGGCCTGATACA
GCATAATGGTCAGATCGCTATTCAGTTCTTTCTGCGGAATATAGCCCTGTTCATACAGTTCTTGCAGCCA
TTCGCCATAAATAAATTCCTGTTTCGGCGGATGATTCCACGGCACCATTTCCTGCTGAATAATAATGGTC
AGTTCAATATAGCGCAGATTGCTTTTATCGCCAATTTTTTTGCTAATCGGGCGAATTTTCTGAATCAGAA
TTTCTTTGCTCTGATCGGTCAGCGGTTCGCTCACCACCACCAGAAAATCCAGATCGCTATTCGGTTTCAG
GCCGCTTTCCACGCCGCTGCCAAACATATAGGTGCCAATCAGATTATTTTTCAGATGTTTGCGCAGAATT
TTTTTCACTTTATTAATCTGTTCATAGGTATTCATATAAATCCTCCTCAGGATAACTCAAAAAATACGCC
CGGTAGTGATCTTATTTCATTATGGTGAAAGTTGGAACCTCTTACGTGCCGATCAATTGCTCCATTGCTG
TTGACAAAGGGAATCAGGGGATCTTGAAGTTCCTATTCCGAAGTTCCTATTCTCTAGAAAGTATAGGAAC
TTCAGAGCGCTTTTGAAGCTAATTCGAGATCATGCATAATGCCGAATTCGGATCCGGAGTGCCTTGTCTT
CTGGCCGAATTCGGATCCGGAGTTGGCAGCTAGCTCAGTCCTAGGTATTGTGCTAGCTACTCTAGAGCTA
ATCATCTCGTACTAAAGAGGAGAAATTAACCAATGGCGAGCTTGGTTAAGAAAGATATGTGTGTTAAGAT
GACGATGGAAGGTACTGTGAACGGTTATCACTTTAAGTGCGTTGGCGAGGGTGAAGGCAAGCCGTTCGAG
GGCACGCAGAACATGCGCATTCGTGTCACCGAGGGCGGTCCGCTGCCTTTTGCATTCGACATCCTGGCCC
CGTGCTGTATGTACGGCTCTAAGACCTTCATTAAACACGTGAGCGGTATCCCGGATTACTTTAAAGAGTC
CTTTCCAGAGGGCTTCACTTGGGAACGTACCCAGATTTTTGAGGACGGTGGTGTTCTGACCGCGCACCAA
GACACCAGCCTGGAAGGTAATTGCCTGATCTATAAAGTGAAGGTTCTGGGTACCAATTTCCCGGCGAATG
GTCCGGTGATGCAAAAGAAAACCGCGGGTTGGGAGCCGTGCGTCGAGATGCTGTATCCGCGTGACGGCGT
CTTGTGTGGTCAGAGCTTGATGGCGCTGAAGTGCACCGATGGCAATCATCTGACCAGCCACCTGCGCACG
ACGTATCGTAGCCGTAAACCGAGCAACGCCGTTAACATGCCGGAGTTCCATTTTGGTGACCATCGCATCG
AAATCCTGAAAGCTGAGCAGGGCAAATTCTACGAACAATACGAATCGGCTGTCGCACGTTACAGCGATGT
GCCGGAAAAAGCGACGTAAGTGAGCTTCTCGGTACCAAATTCCAGAAAAGAGGCCTCCCGAAAGGGGGGC
CTTTTTTCGTTTTGGTCCTCCTTGGCGCTACGAAGACAAGGGACCGCTCTTGGACTCCTGTTGATAGATC
CAGTAATGACCTCAGAACTCCATCTGGATTTGTTCAGAACGCTCGGTTGCCGCCGGGCGTTTTTTATTGG
TGAGAATCCAGGCAATCAATCGTGCTTTCGCGAAGGCCTTGCAGGCCAACCAGATAAGTGAAATCTAGTT
CCAAACTATTTTGTCATTTTTAATTTTCGTATTAGCTTACGACGCTACACCCAGTTCCCATCTATTTTGT
CACTCTTCCCTAAATAATCCTTAAAAACTCCATTTCCACCCCTCCCAGTTCCCAACTATTTTGTCCGCCC
ACAGCGGGGCATTTTTCTTCCTGTTATGTTTGGGCGCTGCATTAATGAATCGGCCAACGCGCGGGGAGAG
GCGGTTTGCGTATTGGGCGCTCTTCCGCTTCCTCGCTCACTGACCCGCTGCGCTCGGTCGTTCGGCTGCG
GCGAGCGGTATCAGGGGATTCCTTAAGGTATACTTTCCGCTGCATAACCCTGCTTCGGGGTCATTATAGC
GATTTTTTCGGTATATCCATCCTTTTTCGCACGATATACAGGATTTTGCCAAAGGGTTCGTGTAGACTTT
CCTTGGTGTATCCAACGGCGTCAGCC
